Addgene plasmid #29496: pcDNA3.2 GW delCMV
Purpose: (Empty Backbone)
Depositing lab: Edward Hsiao. Depositing organization: J. David Gladstone Institutes. Publication: Constitutive Gs activation using a single-construct tetracycline-inducible expression system in embryonic stem cells and mice. Hsiao EC, Nguyen TD, Ng JK, Scott MJ, Chang WC, Zahed H, Conklin BR. Stem Cell Res Ther. 2011 Mar 4. 2(2):11. 10.1186/scrt52 PubMed 21375737.
Backbone
  Vector backbone: pcDNA3.2/V5-DEST
  Backbone manufacturer: Invitrogen
  Backbone size (bp): 7142
  Modifications to backbone: Based on Invitrogen pcDNA3.2/V5-DEST plasmid, with the majority of the CMV promoter removed by restriction digest with SpeI and SacI, filled in using Klenow fragment, and religated
  Vector type: Mammalian Expression
  Selectable markers: Neomycin (select with G418)
Growth in bacteria
  Bacterial resistance: Chloramphenicol and Kanamycin, 25 & 50 μg/mL
  Growth temperature: 37°C
  Growth strain: ccdB Survival
  Growth instructions: 37C 24hours in LB-Amp100
  Copy number: Low Copy
Gene/Insert
  Gene/Insert name: None
  Cloning method: Gateway Cloning
  Sequencing primers: 5′ T7 (across AttR1)
Terms and licenses: Academic/Nonprofit Terms; Industry Terms: Not Available to Industry
Depositor comments: Generic promoter-less destination vector
How to cite: pcDNA3.2 GW delCMV was a gift from Edward Hsiao (Addgene plasmid # 29496 ; http://n2t.net/addgene:29496 ; RRID:Addgene_29496)
