[The description below was written by a language model from this plasmid's Addgene catalogue record and pLannotate feature annotations shown in this document.]
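Description:
pcDNA3.2 GW delCMV is an empty, promoter-less Gateway destination vector for mammalian expression, derived from Invitrogen's pcDNA3.2/V5-DEST. Most of the CMV promoter was removed by restriction digestion, end-filling and religation. The 7,142 bp sequence annotation agrees with this, showing only a very short CMV enhancer remnant upstream of the T7 promoter and the Gateway cassette. No insert is present.

The cassette is bounded by attR1 and attR2 and carries the ccdB toxin gene plus a chloramphenicol acetyltransferase gene with its own cat promoter. An LR recombination with an entry clone swaps this region for the incoming DNA. Loss of ccdB then provides counter-selection in standard E. coli, which is why the unrecombined vector must be propagated in a ccdB-tolerant strain. Downstream of attR2 lie a V5 epitope tag, available for C-terminal fusion when the incoming reading frame continues through the site, and an HSV TK polyadenylation signal. Because there is no mammalian promoter upstream, the recombined fragment must supply its own regulatory elements. This suits self-contained cassettes such as the single-construct tetracycline-inducible system in the associated publication, which was applied in embryonic stem cells and mice.

The backbone carries a ColE1/pUC-type origin, an f1 origin, and an ampicillin resistance gene with its promoter. An SV40 early promoter drives neo with an SV40 poly(A) signal for G418 selection of stably transfected mammalian cells. The catalogue lists bacterial selection as chloramphenicol and kanamycin, whereas the growth note and the feature table point to ampicillin, along with chloramphenicol from the cassette. The catalogue also calls the plasmid low copy, although the annotated origin is a high-copy type. The record does not resolve either discrepancy.
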