Features (pLannotate 1.2.2; 26 found; start..end, strand, type, name):
     36..80      -  misc_feature   bom (fragment): basis of mobility region from pBR322
    235..251     +  enhancer       CMV enhancer (fragment): human cytomegalovirus immediate early enhancer
    250..278     +  LTR            5' LTR (truncated) (fragment): truncated 5' long terminal repeat (LTR) from HIV-1
    294..312     +  promoter       T7 promoter: promoter for bacteriophage T7 RNA polymerase
    342..466     +  protein_bind   attR1: mutant version of attR; recombination site for the Gateway® LR reaction LR Clonase™
    702..854     -  CDS            dpnD (fragment): DPND_STRPN - Protein predicted: Swiss-Prot protein existence level 4. From Streptococcus pneumoniae serotype 4 (strain ATCC BAA-334 / TIGR4).
    898..1200    -  CDS            ccdB: CCDB_ECOLI - Also known as G, letB, letD. Experimental evidence at protein level: Swiss-Prot protein existence level 1. Toxic component of a type II toxin-antitoxin (TA) system, functioning in plasmid maintainence. Responsible for the post- segregational killing (PSK) of plasmid-free cells, also referred to as a plasmid addiction system. Half-life of over 2 hours. Cell killing by CcdB is accompanied by filamentation, defects in chromosome and plasmid segregation, defects in cell division, formation of anucleate cells, decreased DNA synthesis and plasmid loss. Interferes with the activity of DN
   1205..1363    -  CDS            ccdA (fragment): CCDA_ECO57 - Also known as H, letA. Experimental evidence at protein level: Swiss-Prot protein existence level 1. Antitoxin component of a type II toxin-antitoxin (TA) system which inhibits the post-segregational killing (PSK) of plasmid-free cells, also referred to as a plasmid addiction system. Binds to and blocks the activity of CcdB; will also remove bound CcdB protein from the CcdB-GyrA complex by forming a CcdA-CcdB complex, a process termed rejuvenation. Functions as a transcriptional corepressor for the ccdAB operon, repression also requires CcdB (By similarity). From Escherichia coli
   1542..2201    -  CDS            CmR: chloramphenicol acetyltransferase; cat; confers resistance to chloramphenicol
   2202..2304    -  promoter       cat promoter: promoter of the E. coli cat gene encoding chloramphenicol acetyltransferase
   2482..2606    -  protein_bind   attR2: mutant version of attR; recombination site for the Gateway® LR reaction LR Clonase™
   2632..2673    +  CDS            V5 tag: epitope tag from simian virus 5
   2757..2805    +  polyA_signal   HSV TK poly(A) signal: herpes simplex virus thymidine kinase polyadenylation signal (Cole and Stacy, 1985)
   2896..2912    -  polyA_signal   bGH poly(A) signal (fragment): bovine growth hormone polyadenylation signal
   3007..3435    +  rep_origin     f1 ori (sequence partly withheld): f1 bacteriophage origin of replication; arrow indicates direction of (+) strand synthesis
   3449..3778    +  promoter       SV40 promoter: SV40 enhancer and early promoter
   3845..4636    +  CDS            neo: KKA2_KLEPN - Also known as kan, nptII. Experimental evidence at protein level: Swiss-Prot protein existence level 1. Resistance to kanamycin, neomycin, paromomycin, ribostamycin, butirosin and gentamicin B. From Klebsiella pneumoniae.
   4662..4820    +  CDS            ble (fragment): BLE_KLEPN - Experimental evidence at protein level: Swiss-Prot protein existence level 1. Binding protein with a strong affinity to the bleomycin family of antibiotics. Binds to CL990; an antimitotic-antibiotic compound. From Klebsiella pneumoniae.
   4815..4936    +  polyA_signal   SV40 poly(A) signal: SV40 polyadenylation signal
   5009..5025    -  protein_bind   lac operator: The lac repressor binds to the lac operator to inhibit transcription in E. coli. This inhibition can be relieved by adding lactose or isopropyl-β-D-thiogalactopyranoside (IPTG). lac repressor encoded by lacI
   5033..5063    -  promoter       lac promoter: promoter for the E. coli lac operon
   5078..5099    -  protein_bind   CAP binding site: CAP binding activates transcription in the presence of cAMP. E. coli catabolite activator protein
   5112..5204    -  CDS            lacI (fragment): lac repressor; lacI; The lac repressor binds to the lac operator to inhibit transcription in E. coli. This inhibition can be relieved by adding lactose or isopropyl-β-D-thiogalactopyranoside (IPTG).
   5387..5975    -  rep_origin     ori: high-copy-number ColE1/pMB1/pBR322/pUC origin of replication
   6146..7006    -  CDS            AmpR: β-lactamase; bla; confers resistance to ampicillin, carbenicillin, and related antibiotics
   7007..7111    -  promoter       AmpR promoter: bla
>Addgene plasmid #29496 | pcDNA3.2 GW delCMV | depositor full sequence | sequence record 13755 | Author sequence
GACGGATCGGGAGATCTCCCGATCCCCTATGGTCGACTCTCAGTACAATCTGCTCTGATGCCGCATAGTT
AAGCCAGTATCTGCTCCCTGCTTGTGTGTTGGAGGTCGCTGAGTAGTGCGCGAGCAAAATTTAAGCTACA
ACAAGGCAAGGCTTGACCGACAATTGCATGAAGAATCTGCTTAGGGTTAGGCGTTTTGCGCTGCTTCGCG
ATGTACGGGCCAGATATACGCGTTGACATTGATTATTGACTCTGGCTAACTAGAGAACCCACTGCTTACT
GGCTTATCGAAATTAATACGACTCACTATAGGGAGACCCAAGCTGGCTAGTTAAGCTATCAACAAGTTTG
TACAAAAAAGCTGAACGAGAAACGTAAAATGATATAAATATCAATATATTAAATTAGATTTTGCATAAAA
AACAGACTACATAATACTGTAAAACACAACATATCCAGTCACTATGAATCAACTACTTAGATGGTATTAG
TGACCTGTAGTCGACCGACAGCCTTCCAAATGTTCTTCGGGTGATGCTGCCAACTTAGTCGACCGACAGC
CTTCCAAATGTTCTTCTCAAACGGAATCGTCGTATCCAGCCTACTCGCTATTGTCCTCAATGCCGTATTA
AATCATAAAAAGAAATAAGAAAAAGAGGTGCGAGCCTCTTTTTTGTGTGACAAAATAAAAACATCTACCT
ATTCATATACGCTAGTGTCATAGTCCTGAAAATCATCTGCATCAAGAACAATTTCACAACTCTTATACTT
TTCTCTTACAAGTCGTTCGGCTTCATCTGGATTTTCAGCCTCTATACTTACTAAACGTGATAAAGTTTCT
GTAATTTCTACTGTATCGACCTGCAGACTGGCTGTGTATAAGGGAGCCTGACATTTATATTCCCCAGAAC
ATCAGGTTAATGGCGTTTTTGATGTCATTTTCGCGGTGGCTGAGATCAGCCACTTCTTCCCCGATAACGG
AGACCGGCACACTGGCCATATCGGTGGTCATCATGCGCCAGCTTTCATCCCCGATATGCACCACCGGGTA
AAGTTCACGGGAGACTTTATCTGACAGCAGACGTGCACTGGCCAGGGGGATCACCATCCGTCGCCCGGGC
GTGTCAATAATATCACTCTGTACATCCACAAACAGACGATAACGGCTCTCTCTTTTATAGGTGTAAACCT
TAAACTGCATTTCACCAGTCCCTGTTCTCGTCAGCAAAAGAGCCGTTCATTTCAATAAACCGGGCGACCT
CAGCCATCCCTTCCTGATTTTCCGCTTTCCAGCGTTCGGCACGCAGACGACGGGCTTCATTCTGCATGGT
TGTGCTTACCAGACCGGAGATATTGACATCATATATGCCTTGAGCAACTGATAGCTGTCGCTGTCAACTG
TCACTGTAATACGCTGCTTCATAGCACACCTCTTTTTGACATACTTCGGGTATACATATCAGTATATATT
CTTATACCGCAAAAATCAGCGCGCAAATACGCATACTGTTATCTGGCTTTTAGTAAGCCGGATCCACGCG
ATTACGCCCCGCCCTGCCACTCATCGCAGTACTGTTGTAATTCATTAAGCATTCTGCCGACATGGAAGCC
ATCACAGACGGCATGATGAACCTGAATCGCCAGCGGCATCAGCACCTTGTCGCCTTGCGTATAATATTTG
CCCATGGTGAAAACGGGGGCGAAGAAGTTGTCCATATTGGCCACGTTTAAATCAAAACTGGTGAAACTCA
CCCAGGGATTGGCTGAGACGAAAAACATATTCTCAATAAACCCTTTAGGGAAATAGGCCAGGTTTTCACC
GTAACACGCCACATCTTGCGAATATATGTGTAGAAACTGCCGGAAATCGTCGTGGTATTCACTCCAGAGC
GATGAAAACGTTTCAGTTTGCTCATGGAAAACGGTGTAACAAGGGTGAACACTATCCCATATCACCAGCT
CACCGTCTTTCATTGCCATACGGAATTCCGGATGAGCATTCATCAGGCGGGCAAGAATGTGAATAAAGGC
CGGATAAAACTTGTGCTTATTTTTCTTTACGGTCTTTAAAAAGGCCGTAATATCCAGCTGAACGGTCTGG
TTATAGGTACATTGAGCAACTGACTGAAATGCCTCAAAATGTTCTTTACGATGCCATTGGGATATATCAA
CGGTGGTATATCCAGTGATTTTTTTCTCCATTTTAGCTTCCTTAGCTCCTGAAAATCTCGATAACTCAAA
AAATACGCCCGGTAGTGATCTTATTTCATTATGGTGAAAGTTGGAACCTCTTACGTGCCGATCAACGTCT
CATTTTCGCCAAAAGTTGGCCCAGGGCTTCCCGGTATCAACAGGGACACCAGGATTTATTTATTCTGCGA
AGTGATCTTCCGTCACAGGTATTTATTCGGCGCAAAGTGCGTCGGGTGATGCTGCCAACTTAGTCGACTA
CAGGTCACTAATACCATCTAAGTAGTTGATTCATAGTGACTGGATATGTTGTGTTTTACAGTATTATGTA
GTCTGTTTTTTATGCAAAATCTAATTTAATATATTGATATTTATATCATTTTACGTTTCTCGTTCAGCTT
TCTTGTACAAAGTGGTTGATCTAGAGGGCCCGCGGTTCGAAGGTAAGCCTATCCCTAACCCTCTCCTCGG
TCTCGATTCTACGCGTACCGGTTAGTAATGAGTTTAAACGGGGGAGGCTAACTGAAACACGGAAGGAGAC
AATACCGGAAGGAACCCGCGCTATGACGGCAATAAAAAGACAGAATAAAACGCACGGGTGTTGGGTCGTT
TGTTCATAAACGCGGGGTTCGGTCCCAGGGCTGGCACTCTGTCGATACCCCACCGAGACCCCATTGGGGC
CAATACGCCCGCGTTTCTTCCTTTTCCCCACCCCACCCCCCAAGTTCGGGTGAAGGCCCAGGGCTCGCAG
CCAACGTCGGGGCGGCAGGCCCTGCCATAGCAGATCTGCGCAGCTGGGGCTCTAGGGGGTATCCCC
[124 nt withheld, positions 3007-3130]
C
[32 nt withheld, positions 3132-3163]
CA
[57 nt withheld, positions 3166-3222]
A
[49 nt withheld, positions 3224-3272]
CCTTTGACGTTGGAGTCCACGTTCTTT
[37 nt withheld, positions 3300-3336]
ACCCTATCTCGGTCTATTCTTTTGATTTATAAGGGATTTTGGGGATTTCGGCCTATTGGTTAAAAAATGA
GCTGATTTAACAAAAATTTAACGCGAATTAATTCTGTGGAATGTGTGTCAGTTAGGGTGTGGAAAGTCCC
CAGGCTCCCCAGCAGGCAGAAGTATGCAAAGCATGCATCTCAATTAGTCAGCAACCAGGTGTGGAAAGTC
CCCAGGCTCCCCAGCAGGCAGAAGTATGCAAAGCATGCATCTCAATTAGTCAGCAACCATAGTCCCGCCC
CTAACTCCGCCCATCCCGCCCCTAACTCCGCCCAGTTCCGCCCATTCTCCGCCCCATGGCTGACTAATTT
TTTTTATTTATGCAGAGGCCGAGGCCGCCTCTGCCTCTGAGCTATTCCAGAAGTAGTGAGGAGGCTTTTT
TGGAGGCCTAGGCTTTTGCAAAAAGCTCCCGGGAGCTTGTATATCCATTTTCGGATCTGATCAAGAGACA
GGATGAGGATCGTTTCGCATGATTGAACAAGATGGATTGCACGCAGGTTCTCCGGCCGCTTGGGTGGAGA
GGCTATTCGGCTATGACTGGGCACAACAGACAATCGGCTGCTCTGATGCCGCCGTGTTCCGGCTGTCAGC
GCAGGGGCGCCCGGTTCTTTTTGTCAAGACCGACCTGTCCGGTGCCCTGAATGAACTGCAGGACGAGGCA
GCGCGGCTATCGTGGCTGGCCACGACGGGCGTTCCTTGCGCAGCTGTGCTCGACGTTGTCACTGAAGCGG
GAAGGGACTGGCTGCTATTGGGCGAAGTGCCGGGGCAGGATCTCCTGTCATCTCACCTTGCTCCTGCCGA
GAAAGTATCCATCATGGCTGATGCAATGCGGCGGCTGCATACGCTTGATCCGGCTACCTGCCCATTCGAC
CACCAAGCGAAACATCGCATCGAGCGAGCACGTACTCGGATGGAAGCCGGTCTTGTCGATCAGGATGATC
TGGACGAAGAGCATCAGGGGCTCGCGCCAGCCGAACTGTTCGCCAGGCTCAAGGCGCGCATGCCCGACGG
CGAGGATCTCGTCGTGACCCATGGCGATGCCTGCTTGCCGAATATCATGGTGGAAAATGGCCGCTTTTCT
GGATTCATCGACTGTGGCCGGCTGGGTGTGGCGGACCGCTATCAGGACATAGCGTTGGCTACCCGTGATA
TTGCTGAAGAGCTTGGCGGCGAATGGGCTGACCGCTTCCTCGTGCTTTACGGTATCGCCGCTCCCGATTC
GCAGCGCATCGCCTTCTATCGCCTTCTTGACGAGTTCTTCTGAGCGGGACTCTGGGGTTCGCGAAATGAC
CGACCAAGCGACGCCCAACCTGCCATCACGAGATTTCGATTCCACCGCCGCCTTCTATGAAAGGTTGGGC
TTCGGAATCGTTTTCCGGGACGCCGGCTGGATGATCCTCCAGCGCGGGGATCTCATGCTGGAGTTCTTCG
CCCACCCCAACTTGTTTATTGCAGCTTATAATGGTTACAAATAAAGCAATAGCATCACAAATTTCACAAA
TAAAGCATTTTTTTCACTGCATTCTAGTTGTGGTTTGTCCAAACTCATCAATGTATCTTATCATGTCTGT
ATACCGTCGACCTCTAGCTAGAGCTTGGCGTAATCATGGTCATAGCTGTTTCCTGTGTGAAATTGTTATC
CGCTCACAATTCCACACAACATACGAGCCGGAAGCATAAAGTGTAAAGCCTGGGGTGCCTAATGAGTGAG
CTAACTCACATTAATTGCGTTGCGCTCACTGCCCGCTTTCCAGTCGGGAAACCTGTCGTGCCAGCTGCAT
TAATGAATCGGCCAACGCGCGGGGAGAGGCGGTTTGCGTATTGGGCGCTCTTCCGCTTCCTCGCTCACTG
ACTCGCTGCGCTCGGTCGTTCGGCTGCGGCGAGCGGTATCAGCTCACTCAAAGGCGGTAATACGGTTATC
CACAGAATCAGGGGATAACGCAGGAAAGAACATGTGAGCAAAAGGCCAGCAAAAGGCCAGGAACCGTAAA
AAGGCCGCGTTGCTGGCGTTTTTCCATAGGCTCCGCCCCCCTGACGAGCATCACAAAAATCGACGCTCAA
GTCAGAGGTGGCGAAACCCGACAGGACTATAAAGATACCAGGCGTTTCCCCCTGGAAGCTCCCTCGTGCG
CTCTCCTGTTCCGACCCTGCCGCTTACCGGATACCTGTCCGCCTTTCTCCCTTCGGGAAGCGTGGCGCTT
TCTCAATGCTCACGCTGTAGGTATCTCAGTTCGGTGTAGGTCGTTCGCTCCAAGCTGGGCTGTGTGCACG
AACCCCCCGTTCAGCCCGACCGCTGCGCCTTATCCGGTAACTATCGTCTTGAGTCCAACCCGGTAAGACA
CGACTTATCGCCACTGGCAGCAGCCACTGGTAACAGGATTAGCAGAGCGAGGTATGTAGGCGGTGCTACA
GAGTTCTTGAAGTGGTGGCCTAACTACGGCTACACTAGAAGGACAGTATTTGGTATCTGCGCTCTGCTGA
AGCCAGTTACCTTCGGAAAAAGAGTTGGTAGCTCTTGATCCGGCAAACAAACCACCGCTGGTAGCGGTGG
TTTTTTTGTTTGCAAGCAGCAGATTACGCGCAGAAAAAAAGGATCTCAAGAAGATCCTTTGATCTTTTCT
ACGGGGTCTGACGCTCAGTGGAACGAAAACTCACGTTAAGGGATTTTGGTCATGAGATTATCAAAAAGGA
TCTTCACCTAGATCCTTTTAAATTAAAAATGAAGTTTTAAATCAATCTAAAGTATATATGAGTAAACTTG
GTCTGACAGTTACCAATGCTTAATCAGTGAGGCACCTATCTCAGCGATCTGTCTATTTCGTTCATCCATA
GTTGCCTGACTCCCCGTCGTGTAGATAACTACGATACGGGAGGGCTTACCATCTGGCCCCAGTGCTGCAA
TGATACCGCGAGACCCACGCTCACCGGCTCCAGATTTATCAGCAATAAACCAGCCAGCCGGAAGGGCCGA
GCGCAGAAGTGGTCCTGCAACTTTATCCGCCTCCATCCAGTCTATTAATTGTTGCCGGGAAGCTAGAGTA
AGTAGTTCGCCAGTTAATAGTTTGCGCAACGTTGTTGCCATTGCTACAGGCATCGTGGTGTCACGCTCGT
CGTTTGGTATGGCTTCATTCAGCTCCGGTTCCCAACGATCAAGGCGAGTTACATGATCCCCCATGTTGTG
CAAAAAAGCGGTTAGCTCCTTCGGTCCTCCGATCGTTGTCAGAAGTAAGTTGGCCGCAGTGTTATCACTC
ATGGTTATGGCAGCACTGCATAATTCTCTTACTGTCATGCCATCCGTAAGATGCTTTTCTGTGACTGGTG
AGTACTCAACCAAGTCATTCTGAGAATAGTGTATGCGGCGACCGAGTTGCTCTTGCCCGGCGTCAATACG
GGATAATACCGCGCCACATAGCAGAACTTTAAAAGTGCTCATCATTGGAAAACGTTCTTCGGGGCGAAAA
CTCTCAAGGATCTTACCGCTGTTGAGATCCAGTTCGATGTAACCCACTCGTGCACCCAACTGATCTTCAG
CATCTTTTACTTTCACCAGCGTTTCTGGGTGAGCAAAAACAGGAAGGCAAAATGCCGCAAAAAAGGGAAT
AAGGGCGACACGGAAATGTTGAATACTCATACTCTTCCTTTTTCAATATTATTGAAGCATTTATCAGGGT
TATTGTCTCATGAGCGGATACATATTTGAATGTATTTAGAAAAATAAACAAATAGGGGTTCCGCGCACAT
TTCCCCGAAAAGTGCCACCTGACGTC
