>Addgene plasmid #29496 | pcDNA3.2 GW delCMV | addgene partial sequence | sequence record 45148 | Amp-R 5'-ATAATACCGCGCCACATAGC-3'
CGGGGCGAAAACTCTCAAGGATCTTACCGCTGTTGAGATCCAGTTCGATGTAACCCACTCGTGCACCCAA
CTGATCTTCAGCATCTTTTACTTTCACCAGCGTTTCTGGGTGAGCAAAAACAGGAAGGCAAAATGCCGCA
AAAAAGGGAATAAGGGCGACACGGAAATGTTGAATACTCATACTCTTCCTTTTTCAATATTATTGAAGCA
TTTATCAGGGTTATTGTCTCATGAGCGGATACATATTTGAATGTATTTAGAAAAATAAACAAATAGGGGT
TCCGCGCACATTTCCCCGAAAAGTGCCACCTGACGTCGACGGATCGGGAGATCTCCCGATCCCCTATGGT
GCACTCTCAGTACAATCTGCTCTGATGCCGCATAGTTAAGCCAGTATCTGCTCCCTGCTTGTGTGTTGGA
GGTCGCTGAGTAGTGCGCGAGCAAAATTTAAGCTACAACAAGGCAAGGCTTGACCGACAATTGCATGAAG
AATCTGCTTAGGGTTAGGCGTTTTGCGCTGCTTCGCGATGTACGGGCCAGATATACGCGTTGACATTGAT
TATTGACTCTGGCTAACTAGAGAACCCACTGCTTACTGGCTTATCGAAATTAATACGACTCACTATAGGG
AGACCCAAGCTGGCTAGTTAAGCTATCAACAAGTTTGTACAAAAAAGCTGAACGAGAAACGTAAAATGAT
ATAAATATCAATATATTAAATTAGATTTTGCATAAAAAACAGACTACATAATACTGTAAAACACAACATA
TCCAGTCACTATGAATCAACTACTTAGATGGTATTAGTGACCTGTAGTCGACCGACAG
