>Addgene plasmid #29496 | pcDNA3.2 GW delCMV | addgene partial sequence | sequence record 45149 | TK-pA-R2 5'-GGTGGGGAAAAGGAAGAAAC-3'
CGACAGAGTGCCAGCCCTGGGACCGAACCCCGCGTTTATGAACAAACGACCCAACACCCGTGCGTTTTAT
TCTGTCTTTTTATTGCCGTCATAGCGCGGGTTCCTTCCGGTATTGTCTCCTTCCGTGTTTCAGTTAGCCT
CCCCCGTTTAAACTCATTACTAACCGGTACGCGTAGAATCGAGACCGAGGAGAGGGTTAGGGATAGGCTT
ACCTTCGAACCGCGGGCCCTCTAGATCAACCACTTTGTACAAGAAAGCTGAACGAGAAACGTAAAATGAT
ATAAATATCAATATATTAAATTAGATTTTGCATAAAAAACAGACTACATAATACTGTAAAACACAACATA
TCCAGTCACTATGAATCAACTACTTAGATGGTATTAGTGACCTGTAGTCGACTAAGTTGGCAGCATCACC
CGACGCACTTTGCGCCGAATAAATACCTGTGACGGAAGATCACTTCGCAGAATAAATAAATCCTGGTGTC
CCTGTTGATACCGGGAAGCCCTGGGCCAACTTTTGGCGAAAATGAGACGTTGATCGGCACGTAAGAGGTT
CCAACTTTCACCATAATGAAATAAGATCACTACCGGGCGTATTTTTTGAGTTATCGAGATTTTCAGGAGC
TAAGGAAGCTAAAATGGAGAAAAAAATCACTGGATATACCACCGTTGATATATCCCAATGGCATCGTAAA
GAACATTTTGAGGCATTTCAGTCAGTTGCTCAATGTACCTATAACCAGACCGTTCAGCTGGATATTACGG
CCTTTTTAAAGACCGTAAAGAAAAATAAGCACAAGTTTTATCCGGCCTTTATTCACATTCTTGCCCGCCT
GATGAATGCTCATCCGGAATTCCGTATGGCAATGAAAGACGGTGAGCTGGTGATATGG
