>Addgene plasmid #29496 | pcDNA3.2 GW delCMV | addgene partial sequence | sequence record 73177 | pQE promoter
CCTATGGTGCACTCTCAGTACAATCTGCTCTGATGCCGCATAGTTAAGCCAGTATCTGCTCCCTGCTTGT
GTGTTGGAGGTCGCTGAGTAGTGCGCGAGCAAAATTTAAGCTACAACAAGGCAAGGCTTGACCGACAATT
GCATGAAGAATCTGCTTAGGGTTAGGCGTTTTGCGCTGCTTCGCGATGTACGGGCCAGATATACGCGTTG
ACATTGATTATTGACTCTGGCTAACTAGAGAACCCACTGCTTACTGGCTTATCGAAATTAATACGACTCA
CTATAGGGAGACCCAAGCTGGCTAGTTAAGCTATCAACAAGTTTGTACAAAAAAGCTGAACGAGAAACGT
AAAATGATATAAATATCAATATATTAAATTAGATTTTGCATAAAAAACAGACTACATAATACTGTAAAAC
ACAACATATCCAGTCACTATGAATCAACTACTTAGATGGTATTAGTGACCTGTAGTCGACCGACAGCCTT
CCAAATGTTCTTCGGGTGATGCTGCCAACTTAGTCGACCGACAGCCTTCCAAATGTTCTTCTCAAACGGA
ATCGTCGTATCCAGCCTACTCGCTATTGTCCTCAATGCCGTATTAAATCATAAAAAGAAATAAGAAAAAG
AGGTGCGAGCCTCTTTTTTGTGTGACAAAATAAAAACATCTACCTATTCATATACGCTAGTGTCATAGTC
CTGAAAATCATCTGCATCAAGAACAATTTCACAACTCTTATACTTTTCTCTTACAAGTCGTTCGGCTTCA
TCTGGATTTTCAGCCTCTATACTTACTAAACGTGATAAAGTTTCTGTAATTTCTACTGTATCGACCTGCA
GACTGGCTGTGTATAAGGGAGCCTGAC
